Addgene plasmid #109301: pKM496 (deletions) Zeo
Purpose: ORBIT integrating plasmid for deletion of target gene, using zeocin as a selection marker.
Depositing lab: Kenan Murphy. Depositing organization: University of Massachusetts, Worcester. Publication: ORBIT: a New Paradigm for Genetic Engineering of Mycobacterial Chromosomes. Murphy KC, Nelson SJ, Nambi S, Papavinasasundaram K, Baer CE, Sassetti CM. MBio. 2018 Dec 11;9(6). pii: mBio.01467-18. doi: 10.1128/mBio.01467-18. PubMed 30538179.
Backbone
  Vector backbone: pKM464
  Backbone size w/o insert (bp): 3082
  Total vector size (bp): 3063
  Modifications to backbone: Replacement of Hyg-resistance gene with Zeo-resistance gene by recombineering; insertion of PGroEL to read downstream gene following chromosomal insertion.
  Vector type: ORBIT integrating plasmid
  Selectable markers: Zeocin
Growth in bacteria
  Bacterial resistance: Chloramphenicol, 25 μg/mL
  Growth temperature: 37°C
  Growth strain: DH5alpha
  Copy number: Low Copy
Gene/Insert
  Gene/Insert name: Bxb1 attB site
  Species: Synthetic
  Insert size (bp): 38
Terms and licenses: Academic/Nonprofit Terms; Industry Terms: Not Available to Industry
Depositor comments: ORBIT plasmid for creating deletion of mycobacterial target genes, using zeocin as a resistance marker. Strain should be grown in 20 ug/ml chloramphenicol for isolation of plasmid. Yields with Qiagen miniprep kits are typically in the range from 60-90 ug/ml from 5 ml culture.
How to cite: pKM496 (deletions) Zeo was a gift from Kenan Murphy (Addgene plasmid # 109301 ; http://n2t.net/addgene:109301 ; RRID:Addgene_109301)
