[The description below was written by a language model from this plasmid's Addgene catalogue record and pLannotate feature annotations shown in this document.]
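Description:
pKM496 (deletions) Zeo is a small (about 3.06 kb) ORBIT integrating "payload" plasmid used to delete target genes in mycobacterial chromosomes. It derives from pKM464. According to the record, the hygromycin-resistance gene of that backbone was replaced with a zeocin-resistance gene by recombineering, and a GroEL promoter was inserted to read into the downstream gene after chromosomal insertion. The listed insert is a 38 bp synthetic Bxb1 attB site. In the ORBIT approach, this site lets Bxb1 integrase recombine the whole plasmid into a partner attP site that an oligonucleotide has placed at the chromosomal target, so that the target gene is replaced by the integrated plasmid.

The feature table shows a ColE1/pUC-type origin for propagation in E. coli, although the catalogue entry describes the plasmid as low copy. No mycobacterial origin is annotated, consistent with a plasmid that persists in mycobacteria only through integration. A cat promoter driving a chloramphenicol acetyltransferase gene (annotated as a fragment) provides chloramphenicol selection during E. coli maintenance. An EM7 promoter driving the Streptoalloteichus hindustanus ble gene provides the zeocin marker used to select integrants. Two rrnB T1 terminators and one rrnB T2 terminator are also annotated, and they probably insulate the cassettes from read-through transcription. A short β-lactamase fragment appears to be a non-functional remnant of an earlier construct. The automated annotation picked up neither the attB site nor the GroEL promoter, so their positions and orientation cannot be determined from the table. They may lie in the unannotated regions.
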