Features (pLannotate 1.2.2; 9 found; start..end, strand, type, name):
     80..126     -  terminator     rrnB T1 terminator: transcription terminator T1 from the E. coli rrnB gene
    646..673     +  terminator     rrnB T2 terminator: transcription terminator T2 from the E. coli rrnB gene
    840..1428    -  rep_origin     ori: high-copy-number ColE1/pMB1/pBR322/pUC origin of replication
   1526..1626    +  promoter       cat promoter: promoter of the E. coli cat gene encoding chloramphenicol acetyltransferase
   1627..2272    +  CDS            CmR (fragment): chloramphenicol acetyltransferase; cat; confers resistance to chloramphenicol
   2342..2422    -  CDS            bla(M) (fragment): β-lactamase lacking the signal sequence; bla(M); allows cytosolic expression of β-lactamase
   2461..2508    +  promoter       EM7 promoter: synthetic bacterial promoter&nbsp
   2527..2898    +  CDS            ble: BLE_STRHI - Experimental evidence at protein level: Swiss-Prot protein existence level 1. Binding protein with a strong affinity to the bleomycin family of antibiotics. From Streptoalloteichus hindustanus.
   2943..3029    +  terminator     rrnB T1 terminator: Escherichia coli rrnB; transcription terminator T1 from the E. coli rrnB gene
>Addgene plasmid #109301 | pKM496 (deletions) Zeo | addgene full sequence | sequence record 210525 | Addgene NGS Result
CGCAGTTCCTCTGGGGGCCGCCGGACACCGCCCCCGGCGCCTGACGCCCCCTCTAGCTGATCACCGCGGC
CATGATGGCATAAAACGAAAGGCCCAGTCTTTCGACTGAGCCTTTCGTTTTATTTGATGCCTGGCAGTCG
ATCGAGAGGTGACCACAACGACGCGCCCGCTTTGATCGGGGACGTCTGCGGCCGACCATTTACGGGTCTT
GTTGTCGTTGGCGGTCATGGGCCGAACATACTCACCCGGATCGGAGGGCCGAGGACAAGGTCGAACGAGG
GGCATGACCCGGTGCGGGGCTTCTTGCACTCGGCATAGGCGAGTGCTAAGAATAACGTTGGCACTCGCGA
CCGGTGAGTGCTAGGTCGGGACGGTGAGGCCAGGCCCGTCGTCGCAGCGAGTGGCAGCGAGGACAACTTG
AGCCGTCCGTCGCGGGCACTGCGCCCGGCCAGCGTAAGTAGCGGGGTTGCCGTCACCCGGTGACCCCCGT
TTCATCCCCGATCCGGAGGAATCACTTCGCAATGGCCAAGACAATTGCGGATCCATCGATAGAAAGGAGG
AAGGAAAGCTTGGCTTGTCGACGACGGCGGTCTCCGTCGTCAGGATCATCTCGAGTCTAGAGCATGCACT
AGTGCGGCCGCTAGCAGAAGGCCATCCTGACGGATGGCCTTTTCTTAAGTCGCGTTGCGCTCGGTCGTTC
GGCTGCGGCGAGCGGTATCAGCTCACTCAAAGGCGGTAATACGGTTATCCACAGAATCAGGGGATAACGC
AGGAAAGAACATGTGAGCAAAAGGCCAGCAAAAGGCCAGGAACCGTAAAAAGGCCGCGTTGCTGGCGTTT
TTCCATAGGCTCCGCCCCCCTGACGAGCATCACAAAAATCGACGCTCAAGTCAGAGGTGGCGAAACCCGA
CAGGACTATAAAGATACCAGGCGTTTCCCCCTGGAAGCTCCCTCGTGCGCTCTCCTGTTCCGACCCTGCC
GCTTACCGGATACCTGTCCGCCTTTCTCCCCTCGGGAAGCGTGGCGCTTTCTCATAGCTCACGCTGTAGG
TATCTCAGTTCGGTGTAGGTCGTTCGCTCCAAGCTGGGCTGTGTGCACGAACCCCCCGTTCAGCCCGACC
GCTGCGCCTTATCCGGTAACTATCGTCTTGAGTCCAACCCGGTAAGACACGACTTATCGCCACTGGCAGC
AGCCACTGGTAACAGGATTAGCAGAGCGAGGTATGTAGGCGGTGCTACAGAGTTCTTGAAGTGGTGGCCT
AACTACGGCTACACTAGAAGGACAGTATTTGGTATCTGCGCTCTGCTGAAGCCAGTTACCTTCGGAAAAA
GAGTTGGTAGCTCTTGATCCGGCAAACAAACCACCGCTGGTAGCGGTGGTTTTTTTGTTTGCAAGCAGCA
GATTACGCGCAGAAAAAAAGGATCTCAAGAAGATCCTTTGATCTTTTCTACGGGGTCTGACGCTCATGGA
ACTAGAGCATGAGATTATCAAAAAGGATCTTCACCTAGATCCTTTTAAATTAAAAATCGGCACGTAAGAG
GTTCCAACTTTCACCATAATGAAATAAGATCACTACCGGGCGTATTTTTTGAGTTATCGAGATTTTCAGG
AGCTAAGGAAGCTAAAATGGAGAAAAAAATCACTGGATATACCACCGTTGATATATCCCAATGGCATCGT
AAAGAACATTTTGAGGCATTTCAGTCAGTTGCTCAATGTACCTATAACCAGACCGTTCAGCTGGATATTA
CGGCCTTTTTAAAGACCGTAAAGAAAAATAAGCACAAGTTTTATCCGGCCTTTATTCACATTCTTGCCCG
CCTGATGAATGCTCATCCGGAATTCCGTATGGCAATGAAAGACGGTGAGCTGGTGATATGGGATAGTGTT
CACCCTTGTTACACCGTTTTCCATGAGCAAACTGAAACGTTTTCATCGCTCTGGAGTGAATACCACGACG
ATTTCCGGCAGTTTCTACACATATATTCGCAAGATGTGGCGTGTTACGGTGAAAACCTGGCCTATTTCCC
TAAAGGGTTTATTGAGAATATGTTTTTCGTCTCAGCCAATCCCTGGGTGAGTTTCACCAGTTTTGATTTA
AACGTGGCCAATATGGACAACTTCTTCGCCCCCGTTTTCACCATGGGCAAATATTATACGCAAGGCGACA
AGGTGCTGATGCCGCTGGCGATTCAGGTTCATCATGCCGTTTGTGATGGCTTCCATGTCGGCAGAATGCT
TAATGAATTACAACAGTACTGCGATGAGTGGCTGGCGGAAACGGCAATGCTGAAGTTTTAAATCAATCTA
AAGTATATATGAGTAAACTTGGTCTGACAGTTACCAATGCTTAATCAGTGAGGCACCTATCTCAGCGATC
TGTCTATTTCGTTCATCCATAGTTGCCTGACTCCCCGACGTGGCCGACCAGCCCGTCATCGTCAACGCCT
GACCGCGGTTGTTGACAATTAATCATCGGCATAGTATATCGGCATAGTATAATACGACAAGGTGAGGAAC
TAAACCATGGCCAAGTTGACCAGTGCCGTTCCGGTGCTCACCGCGCGCGACGTCGCCGGAGCGGTCGAGT
TCTGGACCGACCGGCTCGGGTTCTCCCGGGACTTCGTGGAGGACGACTTCGCCGGTGTGGTCCGGGACGA
CGTGACCCTGTTCATCAGCGCGGTCCAGGACCAGGTGGTGCCGGACAACACCCTGGCCTGGGTGTGGGTG
CGCGGCCTGGACGAGCTGTACGCCGAGTGGTCGGAGGTCGTGTCCACGAACTTCCGGGACGCCTCTGGGC
CGGCCATGACCGAGATCGGCGAGCAGCCGTGGGGGCGGGAGTTCGCCCTGCGCGACCCGGCCGGCAACTG
CGTGCACTTCGTGGCCGAGGAGCAGGACTGAATGCATCTCTCCCCATGCGAGAGTAGGGAACTGCCAGGC
ATCAAATAAAACGAAAGGCTCAGTCGAAAGACTGGGCCTTTCGTTTTATCTGTTGTTTGTCGGTGAACGC
TCTCCTGAGTAGGACAAATCCGCCGGGAGCGGATTTGAACGTTGCGAACTGG
